>Addgene plasmid #230571 | AiP1100 - pAAV-AiE0339m-minBG-FlpO-WPRE-HGHpA | addgene full sequence | sequence record 466200 | Addgene NGS Result
GCGGACCGAGCGGCCGCAGGAACCCCTAGTGATGGAGTTGGCCACTCCCTCTCTGCGCGCTCGCTCGCTC
ACTGAGGCCGGGCGACCAAAGGTCGCCCGACGCCCGGGCTTTGCCCGGGCGGCCTCAGTGAGCGAGCGAG
CGCGCAGCTGCCTGCAGGGGCGCCTGATGCGGTATTTTCTCCTTACGCATCTGTGCGGTATTTCACACCG
CATA
[95 nt withheld, positions 215-309]
T
[46 nt withheld, positions 311-356]
C
[141 nt withheld, positions 358-498]
CCTTTGACGTTGGAGTCCACGTTCTTT
[37 nt withheld, positions 526-562]
ACTCTATCTCGGGCTATTCTTTTGATTTATAAGGGATTTTGCCGATTTCGGTCTATTGGTTAAAAAATGA
GCTGATTTAACAAAAATTTAACGCGAATTTTAACAAAATATTAACGTTTACAATTTTATGGTGCACTCTC
AGTACAATCTGCTCTGATGCCGCATAGTTAAGCCAGCCCCGACACCCGCCAACACCCGCTGACGCGCCCT
GACGGGCTTGTCTGCTCCCGGCATCCGCTTACAGACAAGCTGTGACCGTCTCCGGGAGCTGCATGTGTCA
GAGGTTTTCACCGTCATCACCGAAACGCGCGAGACGAAAGGGCCTCGTGATACGCCTATTTTTATAGGTT
AATGTCATGATAATAATGGTTTCTTAGACGTCAGGTGGCACTTTTCGGGGAAATGTGCGCGGAACCCCTA
TTTGTTTATTTTTCTAAATACATTCAAATATGTATCCGCTCATGAGACAATAACCCTGATAAATGCTTCA
ATAATATTGAAAAAGGAAGAGTATGAGTATTCAACATTTCCGTGTCGCCCTTATTCCCTTTTTTGCGGCA
TTTTGCCTTCCTGTTTTTGCTCACCCAGAAACGCTGGTGAAAGTAAAAGATGCTGAAGATCAGTTGGGTG
CACGAGTGGGTTACATCGAACTGGATCTCAACAGCGGTAAGATCCTTGAGAGTTTTCGCCCCGAAGAACG
TTTTCCAATGATGAGCACTTTTAAAGTTCTGCTATGTGGCGCGGTATTATCCCGTATTGACGCCGGGCAA
GAGCAACTCGGTCGCCGCATACACTATTCTCAGAATGACTTGGTTGAGTACTCACCAGTCACAGAAAAGC
ATCTTACGGATGGCATGACAGTAAGAGAATTATGCAGTGCTGCCATAACCATGAGTGATAACACTGCGGC
CAACTTACTTCTGACAACGATCGGAGGACCGAAGGAGCTAACCGCTTTTTTGCACAACATGGGGGATCAT
GTAACTCGCCTTGATCGTTGGGAACCGGAGCTGAATGAAGCCATACCAAACGACGAGCGTGACACCACGA
TGCCTGTAGCAATGGCAACAACGTTGCGCAAACTATTAACTGGCGAACTACTTACTCTAGCTTCCCGGCA
ACAATTAATAGACTGGATGGAGGCGGATAAAGTTGCAGGACCACTTCTGCGCTCGGCCCTTCCGGCTGGC
TGGTTTATTGCTGATAAATCTGGAGCCGGTGAGCGTGGGTCTCGCGGTATCATTGCAGCACTGGGGCCAG
ATGGTAAGCCCTCCCGTATCGTAGTTATCTACACGACGGGGAGTCAGGCAACTATGGATGAACGAAATAG
ACAGATCGCTGAGATAGGTGCCTCACTGATTAAGCATTGGTAACTGTCAGACCAAGTTTACTCATATATA
CTTTAGATTGATTTAAAACTTCATTTTTAATTTAAAAGGATCTAGGTGAAGATCCTTTTTGATAATCTCA
TGACCAAAATCCCTTAACGTGAGTTTTCGTTCCACTGAGCGTCAGACCCCGTAGAAAAGATCAAAGGATC
TTCTTGAGATCCTTTTTTTCTGCGCGTAATCTGCTGCTTGCAAACAAAAAAACCACCGCTACCAGCGGTG
GTTTGTTTGCCGGATCAAGAGCTACCAACTCTTTTTCCGAAGGTAACTGGCTTCAGCAGAGCGCAGATAC
CAAATACTGTTCTTCTAGTGTAGCCGTAGTTAGGCCACCACTTCAAGAACTCTGTAGCACCGCCTACATA
CCTCGCTCTGCTAATCCTGTTACCAGTGGCTGCTGCCAGTGGCGATAAGTCGTGTCTTACCGGGTTGGAC
TCAAGACGATAGTTACCGGATAAGGCGCAGCGGTCGGGCTGAACGGGGGGTTCGTGCACACAGCCCAGCT
TGGAGCGAACGACCTACACCGAACTGAGATACCTACAGCGTGAGCTATGAGAAAGCGCCACGCTTCCCGA
AGGGAGAAAGGCGGACAGGTATCCGGTAAGCGGCAGGGTCGGAACAGGAGAGCGCACGAGGGAGCTTCCA
GGGGGAAACGCCTGGTATCTTTATAGTCCTGTCGGGTTTCGCCACCTCTGACTTGAGCGTCGATTTTTGT
GATGCTCGTCAGGGGGGCGGAGCCTATGGAAAAACGCCAGCAACGCGGCCTTTTTACGGTTCCTGGCCTT
TTGCTGGCCTTTTGCTCACATGTCCTGCAGGCAGCTGCGCGCTCGCTCGCTCACTGAGGCCGCCCGGGCG
TCGGGCGACCTTTGGTCGCCCGGCCTCAGTGAGCGAGCGAGCGCGCAGAGAGGGAGTGGCCAACTCCATC
ACTAGGGGTTCCTGCGGCCGCACGCGTACACAAGGACAAGCTGGTGAGCGCTGTTAAATCTCTACTACAA
GCTGACACTGTCACACCCACAGATACACCGGAGTGTCAGATGGCCCCATCTCATGGTACATGAAATGCAG
TAATCCTGCGGTGCAATTTTCTGAGCTATTTTCCAGAGCTTTCTCTTGAAAAGCAGGTGACTTCTTGGGT
AGCAGCAATTTACCTTTCACACCGGGTAATCATCAAGGTGCCTGATTGCCCTGAATACCTTTCCCGGCTG
TCAGAATACTTCAAGGCTGAGAATTAGCATTTCAAAACCTTTTCAAATGAGGGTAGGGGGGCTCATTCCC
TTGGTTGAAGGTTCCCCAGGCTGCAAAGAAGCAAGTGTTAAGTGCACACCTGGGGAAGCCATAGAGCTCG
GGCTGGGCATAAAAGTCAGGGCAGAGCCATCTATTGCTTACATTTGCTTCTGGCGTGGCCACCATGGCTC
CTAAGAAGAAGAGGAAGGTGATGAGCCAGTTCGACATCCTGTGCAAGACCCCCCCCAAGGTGCTGGTGCG
GCAGTTCGTGGAGAGATTCGAGAGGCCCAGCGGCGAGAAGATCGCCAGCTGTGCCGCCGAGCTGACCTAC
CTGTGCTGGATGATCACCCACAACGGCACCGCCATCAAGAGGGCCACCTTCATGAGCTACAACACCATCA
TCAGCAACAGCCTGAGCTTCGACATCGTGAACAAGAGCCTGCAGTTCAAGTACAAGACCCAGAAGGCCAC
CATCCTGGAGGCCAGCCTGAAGAAGCTGATCCCCGCCTGGGAGTTCACCATCATCCCTTACAACGGCCAG
AAGCACCAGAGCGACATCACCGACATCGTGTCCAGCCTGCAGCTGCAGTTCGAGAGCAGCGAGGAGGCCG
ACAAGGGCAACAGCCACAGCAAGAAGATGCTGAAGGCCCTGCTGTCCGAGGGCGAGAGCATCTGGGAGAT
CACCGAGAAGATCCTGAACAGCTTCGAGTACACCAGCAGGTTCACCAAGACCAAGACCCTGTACCAGTTC
CTGTTCCTGGCCACATTCATCAACTGCGGCAGGTTCAGCGACATCAAGAACGTGGACCCCAAGAGCTTCA
AGCTGGTGCAGAACAAGTACCTGGGCGTGATCATTCAGTGCCTGGTGACCGAGACCAAGACAAGCGTGTC
CAGGCACATCTACTTTTTCAGCGCCAGAGGCAGGATCGACCCCCTGGTGTACCTGGACGAGTTCCTGAGG
AACAGCGAGCCCGTGCTGAAGAGAGTGAACAGGACCGGCAACAGCAGCAGCAACAAGCAGGAGTACCAGC
TGCTGAAGGACAACCTGGTGCGCAGCTACAACAAGGCCCTGAAGAAGAACGCCCCCTACCCCATCTTCGC
TATCAAGAACGGCCCTAAGAGCCACATCGGCAGGCACCTGATGACCAGCTTTCTGAGCATGAAGGGCCTG
ACCGAGCTGACAAACGTGGTGGGCAACTGGAGCGACAAGAGGGCCTCCGCCGTGGCCAGGACCACCTACA
CCCACCAGATCACCGCCATCCCCGACCACTACTTCGCCCTGGTGTCCAGGTACTACGCCTACGACCCCAT
CAGCAAGGAGATGATCGCCCTGAAGGACGAGACCAACCCCATCGAGGAGTGGCAGCACATCGAGCAGCTG
AAGGGCAGCGCCGAGGGCAGCATCAGATACCCCGCCTGGAACGGCATCATCAGCCAGGAGGTGCTGGACT
ACCTGAGCAGCTACATCAACAGGCGGATCTGAGAATTCGATATCAAGCTTATCGATAATCAACCTCTGGA
TTACAAAATTTGTGAAAGATTGACTGGTATTCTTAACTATGTTGCTCCTTTTACGCTATGTGGATACGCT
GCTTTAATGCCTTTGTATCATGCTATTGCTTCCCGTATGGCTTTCATTTTCTCCTCCTTGTATAAATCCT
GGTTGCTGTCTCTTTATGAGGAGTTGTGGCCCGTTGTCAGGCAACGTGGCGTGGTGTGCACTGTGTTTGC
TGACGCAACCCCCACTGGTTGGGGCATTGCCACCACCTGTCAGCTCCTTTCCGGGACTTTCGCTTTCCCC
CTCCCTATTGCCACGGCGGAACTCATCGCCGCCTGCCTTGCCCGCTGCTGGACAGGGGCTCGGCTGTTGG
GCACTGACAATTCCGTGGTGTTGTCGGGGAAATCATCGTCCTTTCCTTGGCTGCTCGCCTATGTTGCCAC
CTGGATTCTGCGCGGGACGTCCTTCTGCTACGTCCCTTCGGCCCTCAATCCAGCGGACCTTCCTTCCCGC
GGCCTGCTGCCGGCTCTGCGGCCTCTTCCGCGTCTTCGCCTTCGCCCTCAGACGAGTCGGATCTCCCTTT
GGGCCGCCTCCCCGCATCGATACCGAGCGCTGCTCGAGAGATCTACGGGTGGCATCCCTGTGACCCCTCC
CCAGTGCCTCTCCTGGCCCTGGAAGTTGCCACTCCAGTGCCCACCAGCCTTGTCCTAATAAAATTAAGTT
GCATCATTTTGTCTGACTAGGTGTCCTTCTATAATATTATGGGGTGGAGGGGGGTGGTATGGAGCAAGGG
GCAAGTTGGGAAGACAACCTGTAGGGCCTGCGGGGTCTATTGGGAACCAAGCTGGAGTGCAGTGGCACAA
TCTTGGCTCACTGCAATCTCCGCCTCCTGGGTTCAAGCGATTCTCCTGCCTCAGCCTCCCGAGTTGTTGG
GATTCCAGGCATGCATGACCAGGCTCAGCTAATTTTTGTTTTTTTGGTAGAGACGGGGTTTCACCATATT
GGCCAGGCTGGTCTCCAACTCCTAATCTCAGGTGATCTACCCACCTTGGCCTCCCAAATTGCTGGGATTA
CAGGCGTGAACCACTGCTCCCTTCCCTGTCCTTCTGATTTTGTAGGTAACCACGT
Features (pLannotate 1.2.2; 14 found; start..end, strand, type, name):
     18..158     +  repeat_region  AAV2 ITR: inverted terminal repeat of adeno-associated virus serotype 2 inverted
    163..214     -  misc_feature   bom (fragment): basis of mobility region from pBR322
    233..688     +  rep_origin     f1 ori (sequence partly withheld): f1 bacteriophage origin of replication; arrow indicates direction of (+) strand synthesis
    689..738     -  misc_feature   bom (fragment): basis of mobility region from pBR322
    840..875     -  CDS            rop (fragment): Rop protein, which maintains plasmids at low copy number; rop
    970..1074    +  promoter       AmpR promoter: bla
   1075..1935    +  CDS            AmpR: β-lactamase; bla; confers resistance to ampicillin, carbenicillin, and related antibiotics
   2106..2694    +  rep_origin     ori: high-copy-number ColE1/pMB1/pBR322/pUC origin of replication
   2767..2794    +  repeat_region  AAV2 ITR (fragment): inverted terminal repeat of adeno-associated virus serotype 2 inverted
   2823..2850    +  repeat_region  AAV2 ITR (fragment): inverted terminal repeat of adeno-associated virus serotype 2 inverted
   3356..4654    +  CDS            FLPo: nuclear-targeted site-specific recombinase FLPo is a mouse codon-optimized fusion between the SV40 nuclear localization signal and a thermostable version of the Saccharomyces cerevisiae site-specific recombinase FLP. Recombination occurs at FRT sequences.
   4655..4679    +  misc_feature   MCS (fragment): pBluescript multiple cloning site
   4679..5267    +  misc_feature   WPRE: woodchuck hepatitis virus posttranscriptional regulatory element
   5299..5775    +  polyA_signal   hGH poly(A) signal: human growth hormone polyadenylation signal
