[The description below was written by a language model from this plasmid's Addgene catalogue record and pLannotate feature annotations shown in this document.]
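Description:
AiP1100 - pAAV-AiE0339m-minBG-FlpO-WPRE-HGHpA is an AAV transfer plasmid built on a pAAV2 backbone and intended for packaging recombinant adeno-associated virus that delivers a recombinase to defined brain cell populations. In bacteria it is maintained through a high-copy ColE1/pUC-type origin and selected with ampicillin via the β-lactamase gene and its native promoter. An f1 phage origin and small remnants of pBR322 bom and rop sequences are also present in the backbone. The roughly 5.8 kb sequence carries AAV2 inverted terminal repeats flanking the expression cassette. One is annotated in full and the other only as short fragments, which may reflect how the annotation tool handles ITR sequence rather than a truncated repeat. ITRs are prone to rearrangement, which fits the recorded use of a recombination-deficient growth strain.

The payload between the ITRs consists of the AiE0339m enhancer placed upstream of a minimal beta-globin promoter (minBG). Neither element is annotated in the feature table, but both are named in the catalogue entry and presumably occupy the unannotated region preceding the coding sequence. The minimal promoter has little activity by itself, so transcription depends on the enhancer, which is described as driving expression in specific populations of brain cells. The record does not state which cell types. The cassette expresses FLPo, a mouse codon-optimized, thermostable FLP recombinase fused to an SV40 nuclear localization signal, which recombines FRT sites. A WPRE follows to enhance transcript stability and expression, and the human growth hormone polyadenylation signal terminates the transcript. The construct is typically used to restrict Flp activity to enhancer-defined cells, enabling activation of Flp-dependent reporters or effectors from transgenic lines or co-delivered viruses.
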