Addgene plasmid #230571: AiP1100 - pAAV-AiE0339m-minBG-FlpO-WPRE-HGHpA
Purpose: AiE0339m is an enhancer sequence, designed to drive AAV-mediated transgene expression in specific populations of brain cells
Depositing lab: Allen Institute for Brain Science & Bosiljka Tasic. Depositing organization: Allen Institute. Publication: A suite of enhancer AAVs and transgenic mouse lines for genetic access to cortical cell types. Ben-Simon Y, Hooper M, Narayan S, Daigle TL, Dwivedi D, Way SW, Oster A, Stafford DA, Mich JK, Taormina MJ, Martinez RA, Opitz-Araya X, Roth JR, Alexander JR, Allen S, Amster A, Arbuckle J, Ayala A, Baker PM, Bakken TE, Barcelli T, Barta S, Bendrick J, Bertagnolli D, Bielstein C, Bishwakarma P, Bowlus J, Boyer G, Brouner K, Casian B, Casper T, Chakka AB, Chakrabarty R, Chance RK, Chavan S, Clark M, Colbert K, Collman F, Daniel S, Departee M, DiValentin P, Donadio N, Dotson N, Egdorf T, Fliss T, Gabitto M, Garcia J, Gary A, Gasperini M, Gloe J, Goldy J, Gore BB, Graybuck L, Greisman N, Haeseleer F, Halterman C, Haradon Z, Hastings SD, Helback O, Ho W, Hockemeyer D, Huang C, Huff S, Hunker A, Johansen N, Jones D, Juneau Z, Kalmbach B, Kannan M, Khem S, Kussick E, Kutsal R, Larsen R, Lee C, Lee AY, Leibly M, Lenz GH, Li S, Liang E, Lusk N, Madigan Z, Malloy J, Malone J, McCue R, Melchor J, Mollenkopf T, Moosman S, Morin E, Newman D, Ng L, Ngo K, Omstead V, Otto S, Oyama A, Pena N, Pham T, Phillips E, Pom CA, Potekhina L, Ransford S, Ray PL, Rette D, Reynoldson C, Rimorin C, Rocha D, Ruiz A, Sanchez REA, Sawyer L, Sedeno-Cortes A, Sevigny JP, Shapovalova N, Shepard N, Shulga L, Sigler AR, Siverts L, Soliman S, Somasundaram S, Staats B, Stewart K, Szelenyi E, Tieu M, Trader C, Tran A, van Velthoven CTJ, Walker M, Wang Y, Weed N, Wirthlin M, Wood T, Wynalda B, Yao Z, Zhou T, Ariza J, Dee N, Reding M, Ronellenfitch K, Mufti S, Sunkin SM, Smith KA, Esposito L, Waters J, Thyagarajan B, Yao S, Lein ES, Zeng H, Levi BP, Ngai J, Ting JT, Tasic B. Cell. 2025 May 16:S0092-8674(25)00513-6. doi: 10.1016/j.cell.2025.05.002. PubMed 40403729.
Backbone
  Vector backbone: pAAV2
  Vector type: AAV
Growth in bacteria
  Bacterial resistance: Ampicillin, 100 μg/mL
  Growth temperature: 37°C
  Growth strain: NEB Stable
  Copy number: High Copy
Gene/Insert
  Gene/Insert name: FlpO
  Species: Synthetic
  Promoter: minBG
  Cloning method: Restriction Enzyme; 5′ cloning site MluI (unknown if destroyed); 3′ cloning site SacI (unknown if destroyed)
Terms and licenses: Academic/Nonprofit Terms; Industry Terms: Not Available to Industry
How to cite: AiP1100 - pAAV-AiE0339m-minBG-FlpO-WPRE-HGHpA was a gift from Allen Institute for Brain Science & Bosiljka Tasic (Addgene plasmid # 230571 ; http://n2t.net/addgene:230571 ; RRID:Addgene_230571)
